>Addgene plasmid #104018 | pEB1-comTurquoise2 | addgene full sequence | sequence record 200464 | Addgene NGS Result
ACCTATAAAAATAGGCGTATCACGAGGCCCTTTCGTCTTCACCACAGCTAACACCACGTCGTCCCTATCT
GCTGCCCTAGGTCTATGAGTGGTTGCTGGATAACTTTACGGGCATGCATAAGGCTCGTATGATATATTCA
GGGAGACCACAACGGTTTCCCTCTACAAATAATTTTGTTTAACTTTTCTAGATTTAAGAAGGAGATATAC
ATATGAGCAAGGGCGAGGAGCTGTTTACTGGTGTGGTTCCTATCCTGGTCGAACTGGACGGTGATGTCAA
CGGTCATAAGTTCAGCGTTAGCGGCGAGGGTGAAGGCGACGCAACCTACGGTAAGCTGACCCTGAAGTTC
ATTTGTACGACGGGTAAGCTGCCGGTGCCTTGGCCTACCCTGGTTACCACCCTGAGTTGGGGTGTTCAAT
GCTTCGCTCGCTATCCAGACCACATGAAGCAGCACGATTTTTTTAAGAGCGCCATGCCAGAGGGTTACGT
TCAGGAGCGCACCATTTTCTTTAAAGATGATGGTAATTACAAGACTCGCGCAGAGGTGAAGTTTGAAGGC
GACACTCTGGTGAATCGTATTGAGCTGAAGGGCATCGATTTTAAGGAAGATGGTAATATCCTGGGCCATA
AACTGGAATATAATTACTTCAGCGATAATGTGTATATCACCGCCGATAAACAAAAGAATGGTATTAAGGC
GAATTTTAAAATTCGCCATAATATCGAGGACGGCGGCGTGCAACTGGCTGACCATTATCAACAAAATACC
CCGATTGGCGACGGTCCTGTTCTGCTGCCGGACAATCACTATCTGAGCACTCAATCTAAGCTGAGCAAAG
ATCCTAATGAGAAGCGCGATCACATGGTGCTGCTGGAATTTGTAACGGCTGCTGGCATCACGCATGGCAT
GGATGAGCTGTATAAATAAATGTCCAGACCTGCAGGCATGCAAGCTCTAGAGGCATCAAATAAAACGAAA
GGCTCAGTCGAAAGACTGGGCCTTTCGTTTTATCTGTTGTTTGTCGGTGAACGCTCTCCTGAGTAGGACA
AATCCGCCGCCCTAGACCTAGGGTACGGGTTTTGCTGCCCGCAAACGGGCTGTTCTGGTGTTGCTAGTTT
GTTATCAGAATCGCAGATCCGGCTTCAGCCGGTTTGCCGGCTGAAAGCGCTATTTCTTCCAGAATTGCCA
TGATTTTTTCCCCACGGGAGGCGTCACTGGCTCCCGTGTTGTCGGCAGCTTTGATTCGATAAGCAGCATC
GCCTGTTTCAGGCTGTCTATGTGTGACTGTTGAGCTGTAACAAGTTGTCTCAGGTGTTCAATTTCATGTT
CTAGTTGCTTTGTTTTACTGGTTTCACCTGTTCTATTAGGTGTTACATGCTGTTCATCTGTTACATTGTC
GATCTGTTCATGGTGAACAGCTTTGAATGCACCAAAAACTCGTAAAAGCTCTGATGTATCTATCTTTTTT
ACACCGTTTTCATCTGTGCATATGGACAGTTTTCCCTTTGATATGTAACGGTGAACAGTTGTTCTACTTT
TGTTTGTTAGTCTTGATGCTTCACTGATAGATACAAGAGCCATAAGAACCTCAGATCCTTCCGTATTTAG
CCAGTATGTTCTCTAGTGTGGTTCGTTGTTTTTGCGTGAGCCATGAGAACGAACCATTGAGATCATACTT
ACTTTGCATGTCACTCAAAAATTTTGCCTCAAAACTGGTGAGCTGAATTTTTGCAGTTAAAGCATCGTGT
AGTGTTTTTCTTAGTCCGTTATGTAGGTAGGAATCTGATGTAATGGTTGTTGGTATTTTGTCACCATTCA
TTTTTATCTGGTTGTTCTCAAGTTCGGTTACGAGATCCATTTGTCTATCTAGTTCAACTTGGAAAATCAA
CGTATCAGTCGGGCGGCCTCGCTTATCAACCACCAATTTCATATTGCTGTAAGTGTTTAAATCTTTACTT
ATTGGTTTCAAAACCCATTGGTTAAGCCTTTTAAACTCATGGTAGTTATTTTCAAGCATTAACATGAACT
TAAATTCATCAAGGCTAATCTCTATATTTGCCTTGTGAGTTTTCTTTTGTGTTAGTTCTTTTAATAACCA
CTCATAAATCCTCATAGAGTATTTGTTTTCAAAAGACTTAACATGTTCCAGATTATATTTTATGAATTTT
TTTAACTGGAAAAGATAAGGCAATATCTCTTCACTAAAAACTAATTCTAATTTTTCGCTTGAGAACTTGG
CATAGTTTGTCCACTGGAAAATCTCAAAGCCTTTAACCAAAGGATTCCTGATTTCCACAGTTCTCGTCAT
CAGCTCTCTGGTTGCTTTAGCTAATACACCATAAGCATTTTCCCTACTGATGTTCATCATCTGAGCGTAT
TGGTTATAAGTGAACGATACCGTCCGTTCTTTCCTTGTAGGGTTTTCAATCGTGGGGTTGAGTAGTGCCA
CACAGCATAAAATTAGCTTGGTTTCATGCTCCGTTAAGTCATAGCGACTAATCGCTAGTTCATTTGCTTT
GAAAACAACTAATTCAGACATACATCTCAATTGGTCTAGGTGATTTTAATCACTATACCAATTGAGATGG
GCTAGTCAATGATAATTACTAGTCCTTTTCCTTTGAGTTGTGGGTATCTGTAAATTCTGCTAGACCTTTG
CTGGAAAACTTGTAAATTCTGCTAGACCCTCTGTAAATTCCGCTAGACCTTTGTGTGTTTTTTTTGTTTA
TATTCAAGTGGTTATAATTTATAGAATAAAGAAAGAATAAAAAAAGATAAAAAGAATAGATCCCAGCCCT
GTGTATAACTCACTACTTTAGTCAGTTCCGCAGTATTACAAAAGGATGTCGCAAACGCTGTTTGCTCCTC
TACAAAACAGACCTTAAAACCCTAAAGGCTTAAGTAGCACCCTCGCAAGCTCGGGCAAATCGCTGAATAT
TCCTTTTGTCTCCGACCATCAGGCACCTGAGTCGCTGTCTTTTTCGTGACATTCAGTTCGCTGCGCTCAC
GGCTCTGGCAGTGAATGGGGGTAAATGGCACTACAGGCGCCTTTTATGGATTCATGCAAGGAAACTACCC
ATAATACAAGAAAAGCCCGTCACGGGCTTCTCAGGGCGTTTTATGGCGGGTCTGCTATGTGGTGCTATCT
GACTTTTTGCTGTTCAGCAGTTCCTGCCCTCTGATTTTCCAGTCTGACCACTTCGGATTATCCCGTGACA
GGTCATTCAGACTGGCTAATGCACCCAGTAAGGCAGCGGTATCATCAACAGGCTTACCCGTCTTACTGTC
CCTAGTGCTTGGATTCTCACCAATAAAAAACGCCCGGCGGCAACCGAGCGTTCTGAACAAATCCAGATGG
AGTTCTGAGGTCATTACTGGATCTATCAACAGGAGTCCAAGCGAGCTCTCGAACCCCAGAGTCCCGCTCA
GAAGAACTCGTCAAGAAGGCGATAGAAGGCGATGCGCTGCGAATCGGGAGCGGCGATACCGTAAAGCACG
AGGAAGCGGTCAGCCCATTCGCCGCCAAGCTCTTCAGCAATATCACGGGTAGCCAACGCTATGTCCTGAT
AGCGGTCCGCCACACCCAGCCGGCCACAGTCGATGAATCCAGAAAAGCGGCCATTTTCCACCATGATATT
CGGCAAGCAGGCATCGCCATGGGTCACGACGAGATCCTCGCCGTCGGGCATGCGCGCCTTGAGCCTGGCG
AACAGTTCGGCTGGCGCGAGCCCCTGATGCTCTTCGTCCAGATCATCCTGATCGACAAGACCGGCTTCCA
TCCGAGTACGTGCTCGCTCGATGCGATGTTTCGCTTGGTGGTCGAATGGGCAGGTAGCCGGATCAAGCGT
ATGCAGCCGCCGCATTGCATCAGCCATGATGGATACTTTCTCGGCAGGAGCAAGGTGAGATGACAGGAGA
TCCTGCCCCGGCACTTCGCCCAATAGCAGCCAGTCCCTTCCCGCTTCAGTGACAACGTCGAGCACAGCTG
CGCAAGGAACGCCCGTCGTGGCCAGCCACGATAGCCGCGCTGCCTCGTCCTGCAGTTCATTCAGGGCACC
GGACAGGTCGGTCTTGACAAAAAGAACCGGGCGCCCCTGCGCTGACAGCCGGAACACGGCGGCATCAGAG
CAGCCGATTGTCTGTTGTGCCCAGTCATAGCCGAATAGCCTCTCCACCCAAGCGGCCGGAGAACCTGCGT
GCAATCCATCTTGTTCAATCATGCGAAACGATCCTCATCCTGTCTCTTGATCAGATCTTGATCCCCTGCG
CCATCAGATCCTTGGCGGCAAGAAAGCCATCCAGTTTACTTTGCAGGGCTTCCCAACCTTACCAGAGGGC
GCCCCAGCTGGCAATTCCGACGTCTAAGAAACCATTATTATCATGACATTA
Features (pLannotate 1.2.2; 8 found; start..end, strand, type, name):
    216..926     +  CDS            mTurquoise2: mTurquoise2 is a basic (constitutively fluorescent) cyan fluorescent protein published in 2012, derived from Aequorea victoria. It is reported to be a rapidly-maturing monomer with very low acid sensitivity.
    937..956     +  misc_feature   MCS (fragment): pUC18/19 multiple cloning site
    967..1053    +  terminator     rrnB T1 terminator: Escherichia coli rrnB; transcription terminator T1 from the E. coli rrnB gene
   1591..2541    -  CDS            Rep101: RepA protein needed for replication with the pSC101 origin; rep101
   2589..2811    -  rep_origin     pSC101 ori: low-copy replication origin that requires the Rep101 protein
   3303..3397    -  terminator     lambda t0 terminator: transcription terminator from phage lambda
   3431..4222    -  CDS            neo: KKA2_KLEPN - Also known as kan, nptII. Experimental evidence at protein level: Swiss-Prot protein existence level 1. Resistance to kanamycin, neomycin, paromomycin, ribostamycin, butirosin and gentamicin B. From Klebsiella pneumoniae.
   4254..4373    -  CDS            tnpA (fragment): TN5P_ECOLX - Also known as tnp. Experimental evidence at protein level: Swiss-Prot protein existence level 1. Mediates transposition of transposon Tn5 by a 'cut and paste' mechanism. First, the monomeric transposase binds the 19 bp inverted DNA repeats flanking the transposon. Then, dimerization of the DNA- bound transposase creates a synaptic DNA complex. After nicking of the first DNA strand, excision of the transposon proceeds through a series of intermediates. The transposase then mediates the insertion of the transposon at a new site by strand transfer. The activity of the wild- type tran
