[The description below was written by a language model from this plasmid's Addgene catalogue record and pLannotate feature annotations shown in this document.]
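Description:
pEB1-comTurquoise2 is a low-copy bacterial expression plasmid of about 4.4 kb that produces the cyan fluorescent protein mTurquoise2 in Escherichia coli. Its pEB1 backbone was derived from pUA66 by inserting the constitutive proC promoter and replacing the original reporter insert with the fluorescent protein of interest. Replication depends on the pSC101 origin together with the plasmid-encoded Rep101 (RepA) initiator protein, which keeps copy number low. Selection is by kanamycin, conferred by the neo/nptII aminoglycoside phosphotransferase gene. That gene is followed by the lambda t0 terminator and sits next to a short remnant of the Tn5 transposase coding sequence, which is probably a leftover from the transposon source of the resistance cassette rather than a functional element.

The payload is a 717 bp synthetic open reading frame, comTurquoise2, introduced by Gibson cloning. It encodes exactly the same protein as mTurquoise2, a monomeric, constitutively fluorescent cyan protein derived from Aequorea victoria, but the nucleotide sequence has been codon optimized. The record names proC as the promoter, although the automated feature table does not annotate it; it presumably lies in the roughly 200 bp upstream of the coding sequence. Downstream are a fragment of a pUC-type multiple cloning site and the rrnB T1 terminator, which ends transcription of the reporter.

The plasmid belongs to a collection of matched constructs that differ only in the fluorescent protein carried. The collection was built for a systematic comparison of fluorescent protein maturation times in living bacterial cells. Steady constitutive expression from a low-copy replicon suits this kind of quantitative comparison, and the plasmid can also serve as a general cyan reporter in E. coli strains such as MG1655.
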