Addgene plasmid #104018: pEB1-comTurquoise2
Purpose: Plasmid encoding comTurquoise2
Depositing lab: Philippe Cluzel. Depositing organization: Harvard University. Publication: Systematic characterization of maturation time of fluorescent proteins in living cells. Balleza E, Kim JM, Cluzel P. Nat Methods. 2018 Jan;15(1):47-51. doi: 10.1038/nmeth.4509. Epub 2017 Nov 20. PubMed 29320486.
Backbone
  Vector backbone: pEB1
  Backbone size w/o insert (bp): 3674
  Total vector size (bp): 4391
  Modifications to backbone: Derived from pUA66. Inserted constitutive promoter proC. Replaced original insert with FP of interest.
  Vector type: Bacterial Expression ; Low copy
Growth in bacteria
  Bacterial resistance: Kanamycin, 50 μg/mL
  Growth temperature: 37°C
  Growth strain: MG1655
  Copy number: Low Copy
Gene/Insert
  Gene/Insert name: comTurquoise2
  Species: Synthetic
  Insert size (bp): 717
  Mutation: Same protein sequence as mTurquoise2 (codon optimized nucleotide sequence)
  Promoter: proC
  Cloning method: Gibson Cloning
  Sequencing primers: 5′ GCGTATCACGAGGCCCTTTC; 3′ AAAGGGAAAACTGTCCATATGCAC
Terms and licenses: Academic/Nonprofit Terms; Industry Terms: Not Available to Industry
Depositor comments: This is a codon optimized version of mTurquoise2. Please see "Notes On Plasmids In This Collection" document for further details and references.
How to cite: pEB1-comTurquoise2 was a gift from Philippe Cluzel (Addgene plasmid # 104018 ; http://n2t.net/addgene:104018 ; RRID:Addgene_104018)
